>Addgene plasmid #59960 | pTHSSd_34 | depositor full sequence | sequence record 95207 | Full Sequence
ATGAGCAAAGGAGAAGAACTTTTCACTGGAGTTGTCCCAATTCTTGTTGAATTAGATGGTGATGTTAATG
GGCACAAATTTTCTGTCCGTGGAGAGGGTGAAGGTGATGCTACAAACGGAAAACTCACCCTTAAATTTAT
TTGCACTACTGGAAAACTACCTGTTCCGTGGCCAACACTTGTCACTACTCTGACCTATGGTGTTCAATGC
TTTTCCCGTTATCCGGATCACATGAAACGGCATGACTTTTTCAAGAGTGCCATGCCCGAAGGTTATGTAC
AGGAACGCACTATATCTTTCAAAGATGACGGGACCTACAAGACGCGTGCTGAAGTCAAGTTTGAAGGTGA
TACCCTTGTTAATCGTATCGAGTTAAAGGGTATTGATTTTAAAGAAGATGGAAACATTCTTGGACACAAA
CTCGAGTACAACTTTAACTCACACAATGTATACATCACGGCAGACAAACAAAAGAATGGAATCAAAGCTA
ACTTCAAAATTCGCCACAACGTTGAAGATGGTTCCGTTCAACTAGCAGACCATTATCAACAAAATACTCC
AATTGGCGATGGCCCTGTCCTTTTACCAGACAACCATTACCTGTCGACACAATCTGTCCTTTCGAAAGAT
CCCAACGAAAAGCGTGACCACATGGTCCTTCTTGAGTTTGTAACTGCTGCTGGGATTACACATGGCATGG
ATGAGCTCTACAAATAACGCTGCAGGAGTCACTAAGGGTTAGTTAGTTAGATTAGCAGAAAGTCAAAAGC
CTCCGACCGGAGGCTTTTGACTAAAACTTCCCTTGGGGTTATCATTGGGGCTCACTCAAAGGCGGTAATC
AGATAAAAAAAATCCTTAGCTTTCGCTAAGGATGATTTCTGCTAGAGATGGAATAGACTGGATGGAGGCG
GATAAAGTTGCAGGACCACTTCTGCGCTCGGCCCTTCCGGCTGGCTGGTTTATTGCTGATAAATCTGGAG
CCGGTGAGCGTGGGTCTCGCGGTATCATTGCAGCACTGGGGCCAGATGGTAAGCCCTCCCGTATCGTAGT
TATCTACACGACGGGGAGTCAGGCAACTATGGATGAACGAAATAGACAGATCGCTGAGATAGGTGCCTCA
CTGATTAAGCATTGGTAACTGTCAGACCAAGTTTACTCATATATACTTTAGATTGATTTAAAACTTCATT
TTTAATTTAAAAGGATCTAGGTGAAGATCCTTTTTGATAATCTCATGACCAAAATCCCTTAACGTGAGTT
TTCGTTCCACTGAGCGTCAGACCCCTTAATAAGATGATCTTCTTGAGATCGTTTTGGTCTGCGCGTAATC
TCTTGCTCTGAAAACGAAAAAACCGCCTTGCAGGGCGGTTTTTCGAAGGTTCTCTGAGCTACCAACTCTT
TGAACCGAGGTAACTGGCTTGGAGGAGCGCAGTCACCAAAACTTGTCCTTTCAGTTTAGCCTTAACCGGC
GCATGACTTCAAGACTAACTCCTCTAAATCAATTACCAGTGGCTGCTGCCAGTGGTGCTTTTGCATGTCT
TTCCGGGTTGGACTCAAGACGATAGTTACCGGATAAGGCGCAGCGGTCGGACTGAACGGGGGGTTCGTGC
ATACAGTCCAGCTTGGAGCGAACTGCCTACCCGGAACTGAGTGTCAGGCGTGGAATGAGACAAACGCGGC
CATAACAGCGGAATGACACCGGTAAACCGAAAGGCAGGAACAGGAGAGCGCACGAGGGAGCCGCCAGGGG
AAACGCCTGGTATCTTTATAGTCCTGTCGGGTTTCGCCACCACTGATTTGAGCGTCAGATTTCGTGATGC
TTGTCAGGGGGGCGGAGCCTATGGAAAAACGGCTTTGCCGCGGCCCTCTCACTTCCCTGTTAAGTATCTT
CCTGGCATCTTCCAGGAAATCTCCGCCCCGTTCGTAAGCCATTTCCGCTCGCCGCAGTCGAACGACCGAG
CGTAGCGAGTCAGTGAGCGAGGAAGCGGAATATATCCTGTATCACATATTCTGCTGACGCACCGGTGCAG
CCTTTTTTCTCCTGCCACATGAAGCACTTCACTGACACCCTCATCAGTGCCAACATAGTAAGCCAGTATA
CACTCCGCTAGCGCTGAGGTCTGCCTCGTGAAGAAGGTGTTGCTGACTCATACCAGGCCTGAATCGCCCC
ATCATCCAGCCAGAAAGTGAGGGAGCCACGGTTGATGAGAGCTTTGTTGTAGGTGGACCAGTTGGTGATT
TTGAACTTTTGCTTTGCCACGGAACGGTCTGCGTTGTCGGGAAGATGCGTGATCTGATCCTTCAACTCAG
CAAAAGTTCGATTTATTCAACAAAGCCACGTTGTGTCTCAAAATCTCTGATGTTACATTGCACAAGATAA
AAATATATCATCATGAACAATAAAACTGTCTGCTTACATAAACAGTAATACAAGGGGTGTTTACTAGAGG
TTGATCGGGCACGTAAGAGGTTCCAACTTTCACCATAATGAAATAAGATCACTACCGGGCGTATTTTTTG
AGTTATCGAGATTTTCAGGAGCTAAGGAAGCTAAAATGAGGGAAGCGGTGATCGCCGAAGTATCGACTCA
ACTATCAGAGGTAGTTGGCGTCATCGAGCGCCATCTCGAACCGACGTTGCTGGCCGTACATTTGTACGGC
TCCGCAGTGGATGGCGGCCTGAAGCCACACAGTGATATTGATTTGCTGGTTACGGTGACCGTAAGGCTTG
ATGAAACAACGCGGCGAGCTTTGATCAACGACCTTTTGGAAACTTCGGCTTCCCCTGGAGAGAGCGAGAT
TCTCCGCGCTGTAGAAGTCACCATTGTTGTGCACGACGACATCATTCCGTGGCGTTATCCAGCTAAGCGC
GAACTGCAATTTGGAGAATGGCAGCGCAATGACATTCTTGCAGGTATCTTCGAGCCAGCCACGATCGACA
TTGATCTGGCTATCTTGCTGACAAAAGCAAGAGAACATAGCGTTGCCTTGGTAGGTCCAGCGGCGGAGGA
ACTCTTTGATCCGGTTCCTGAACAGGATCTATTTGAGGCGCTAAATGAAACCTTAACGCTATGGAACTCG
CCGCCCGACTGGGCTGGCGATGAGCGAAATGTAGTGCTTACGTTGTCCCGCATTTGGTACAGCGCAGTAA
CCGGCAAAATCGCGCCGAAGGATGTCGCTGCCGACTGGGCAATGGAGCGCCTGCCGGCCCAGTATCAGCC
CGTCATACTTGAAGCTAGACAGGCTTATCTTGGACAAGAAGAAGATCGCTTGGCCTCGCGCGCAGATCAG
TTGGAAGAATTTGTCCACTACGTGAAAGGCGAGATCACCAAGGTAGTCGGCAAATAATACTAGCTCCGGC
AAAAAAACGGGCAAGGTGTCACCACCCTGCCCTTTTTCTTTAAAACCGAAAAGATTACTTCGCGTTTGCC
ACCTGACGTCTAAGAAAAGGAATATTCAGCAATTTGCCCGTGCCGAAGAAAGGCCCACCCGTGAAGGTGA
GCCAGTGAGTTGATTGCTACGTAATGTCGGCCAATTCGCGCTAACTTACATTAATTGCGTTGCGCTCACT
GCCCGCTTTCCAGTCGGGAAACCTGTCGTGCCAGCTGCATTAATGAATCGGCCAACGCGCGGGGAGAGGC
GGTTTGCGTATTGGGCGCCAGGGTGGTTTTTCTTTTCACCAGTGAGACTGGCAACAGCTGATTGCCCTTC
ACCGCCTGGCCCTGAGAGAGTTGCAGCAAGCGGTCCACGCTGGTTTGCCCCAGCAGGCGAAAATCCTGTT
TGATGGTGGTTAACGGCGGGATATAACATGAGCTATCTTCGGTATCGTCGTATCCCACTACCGAGATATC
CGCACCAACGCGCAGCCCGGACTCGGTAATGGCGCGCATTGCGCCCAGCGCCATCTGATCGTTGGCAACC
AGCATCGCAGTGGGAACGATGCCCTCATTCAGCATTTGCATGGTTTGTTGAAAACCGGACATGGCACTCC
AGTCGCCTTCCCGTTCCGCTATCGGCTGAATTTGATTGCGAGTGAGATATTTATGCCAGCCAGCCAGACG
CAGACGCGCCGAGACAGAACTTAATGGGCCCGCTAACAGCGCGATTTGCTGGTGACCCAATGCGACCAGA
TGCTCCACGCCCAGTCGCGTACCGTCCTCATGGGAGAAAATAATACTGTTGATGGGTGTCTGGTCAGAGA
CATCAAGAAATAACGCCGGAACATTAGTGCAGGCAGCTTCCACAGCAATGGCATCCTGGTCATCCAGCGG
ATAGTTAATGATCAGCCCACTGACGCGTTGCGCGAGAAGATTGTGCACCGCCGCTTTACAGGCTTCGACG
CCGCTTCGTTCTACCATCGACACCACCACGCTGGCACCCAGTTGATCGGCGCGAGATTTAATCGCCGCGA
CAATTTGCGACGGCGCGTGCAGGGCCAGACTGGAGGTGGCAACGCCAATCAGCAACGACTGTTTGCCCGC
CAGTTGTTGTGCCACGCGGTTGGGAATGTAATTCAGCTCCGCCATCGCCGCTTCCACTTTTTCCCGCGTT
TTCGCAGAAACGTGGCTGGCCTGGTTCACCACGCGGGAAACGGTCTGATAAGAGACACCGGCATACTCTG
CGACATCGTATAACGTTACTGGTTTCATATTCACCACCCTGAATTGACTCTCTTCCGGGCGCTATCATGC
CATACCGCGAAAGGTTTTGCGCCATTCGATGGCGCGCCGCTTCGTCAGGCCACATAGCTTTCTTGTTCTG
ATCGGAACGATCGTTGGCTGTGTTGACAATTAATCATCGGCTCGTATAATGTGTGGAATTGTGAGCGCTC
ACAATTCTATGGACTATGTTTCTGTCACCGGATGTGCTTTCCGGTCTGATGAGTCCGTGAGGACGAAACA
GCCTCTACAAATAATTTTGTTTAATCACACAGGAAAGTACTAG
Features (pLannotate 1.2.2; 16 found; start..end, strand, type, name):
      1..714     +  CDS            Superfolder GFP: Superfolder GFP is a basic (constitutively fluorescent) green fluorescent protein published in 2005, derived from Aequorea victoria. It is reported to be a very rapidly-maturing weak dimer.
    761..792     +  terminator     tonB terminator: bidirectional E. coli tonB-P14 transcription terminator
    839..879     -  terminator     bacterial terminator (fragment): putative bacterial transcription terminator
    892..1137    +  CDS            bla(M) (fragment): β-lactamase lacking the signal sequence; bla(M); allows cytosolic expression of β-lactamase
   1303..1847    +  rep_origin     p15A ori: Plasmids containing the medium-copy-number p15A origin of replication can be propagated in E. coli cells that contain a second plasmid with the ColE1 origin.
   1935..1990    +  rep_origin     RSF ori (fragment): Plasmids containing the RSF 1030 origin of replication can be propagated in E. coli cells that contain additional plasmids with compatible origins.
   2089..2115    -  misc_feature   bom (fragment): basis of mobility region from pBR322
   2458..2555    +  promoter       cat promoter: promoter of the E. coli cat gene encoding chloramphenicol acetyltransferase
   2556..3347    +  CDS            SmR: aminoglycoside adenylyltransferase (Murphy, 1985); aadA; confers resistance to spectinomycin and streptomycin
   3355..3414    +  terminator     his operon terminator: This putative transcriptin terminator from the E. coli his operon has a 2-bp deletion introduced during synthesis. Its efficiency has not been determined.
   3474..3503    -  terminator     T3Te terminator: phage T3 early transcription terminator
   3569..4648    -  CDS            lacI: LACI_ECOLI - Experimental evidence at protein level: Swiss-Prot protein existence level 1. Repressor of the lactose operon. Binds allolactose as an inducer. From Escherichia coli (strain K12).
   4649..4722    -  promoter       lacI promoter (fragment): lacI
   4783..4811    +  promoter       tac promoter: strong E. coli promoter; hybrid between the trp and lac UV5 promoters
   4817..4836    +  protein_bind   lac operator (symmetric): The lac repressor binds to the lac operator to inhibit transcription in E. coli. This inhibition can be relieved by adding lactose or isopropyl-β-D-thiogalactopyranoside (IPTG). The symmetric lac operator was optimized for tight binding of lac repressor. lac repressor encoded by lacI
   4852..4901    +  misc_RNA       sTRSV HHRz: hammerhead ribozyme from the tobacco ringspot virus satellite RNA (Khvorova et al., 2003)
