[The description below was written by a language model from this plasmid's Addgene catalogue record and pLannotate feature annotations shown in this document.]
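Description:
pTHSSd_34 is a 4.9 kb bacterial expression plasmid built on the pSB3C5 backbone and designed to express superfolder GFP in E. coli from an IPTG-inducible PTac promoter. It replicates from a p15A origin, which is compatible with ColE1-type plasmids and so allows co-maintenance with other constructs. The catalogue entry lists it as high copy, whereas the feature annotation describes p15A as medium copy. Selection is by spectinomycin, conferred by an aadA (SmR) aminoglycoside adenylyltransferase gene driven by the cat promoter and followed by a his operon terminator. Short annotated fragments of bla, the RSF origin and the bom site appear to be partial matches or backbone remnants rather than functional elements.

The expression cassette spans the numbering origin of the circular map. The tac promoter is followed by a symmetric lac operator, which is optimised for tight repressor binding, then by an sTRSV hammerhead ribozyme and the sfGFP coding sequence, with a tonB bidirectional terminator downstream. A self-cleaving ribozyme in this position is generally used as an insulator: it removes the promoter-derived 5′ leader, so translation of the reporter is less dependent on the upstream promoter context. The plasmid also carries lacI under its own promoter, in the opposite orientation and ending at a T3Te terminator, so repression and IPTG induction do not depend on the host genotype.

The stated purpose is simply PTac-driven GFP expression. The plasmid was deposited with work on a transcriptional resource allocator based on fragmented T7 RNA polymerase. The record does not specify its role there, although a construct like this would suit use as a fluorescent readout of PTac activity.
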