Addgene plasmid #59960: pTHSSd_34
Purpose: PTac GFP expression
Depositing lab: Christopher Voigt. Depositing organization: Massachusetts Institute of Technology. Publication: A 'resource allocator' for transcription based on a highly fragmented T7 RNA polymerase. Segall-Shapiro TH, Meyer AJ, Ellington AD, Sontag ED, Voigt CA. Mol Syst Biol. 2014 Jul 30;10(7):742. 10.15252/msb.20145299 PubMed 25080493.
Backbone
  Vector backbone: pSB3C5
  Vector type: Bacterial Expression
Growth in bacteria
  Bacterial resistance: Spectinomycin, 50 μg/mL
  Growth temperature: 37°C
  Growth strain: DH10B
  Copy number: High Copy
Gene/Insert
  Gene/Insert name: sfGFP
  Species: Synthetic
  Mutation: N/A
  Promoter: PTac
  Cloning method: Ligation Independent Cloning
  Sequencing primers: 5′ Other; 3′ Other
Terms and licenses: Academic/Nonprofit Terms; Industry Terms: Not Available to Industry
How to cite: pTHSSd_34 was a gift from Christopher Voigt (Addgene plasmid # 59960 ; http://n2t.net/addgene:59960 ; RRID:Addgene_59960)
