>Addgene plasmid #59960 | pTHSSd_34 | depositor partial sequence | sequence record 95208 | sfGFP
ATGAGCAAAGGAGAAGAACTTTTCACTGGAGTTGTCCCAATTCTTGTTGAATTAGATGGTGATGTTAATG
GGCACAAATTTTCTGTCCGTGGAGAGGGTGAAGGTGATGCTACAAACGGAAAACTCACCCTTAAATTTAT
TTGCACTACTGGAAAACTACCTGTTCCGTGGCCAACACTTGTCACTACTCTGACCTATGGTGTTCAATGC
TTTTCCCGTTATCCGGATCACATGAAACGGCATGACTTTTTCAAGAGTGCCATGCCCGAAGGTTATGTAC
AGGAACGCACTATATCTTTCAAAGATGACGGGACCTACAAGACGCGTGCTGAAGTCAAGTTTGAAGGTGA
TACCCTTGTTAATCGTATCGAGTTAAAGGGTATTGATTTTAAAGAAGATGGAAACATTCTTGGACACAAA
CTCGAGTACAACTTTAACTCACACAATGTATACATCACGGCAGACAAACAAAAGAATGGAATCAAAGCTA
ACTTCAAAATTCGCCACAACGTTGAAGATGGTTCCGTTCAACTAGCAGACCATTATCAACAAAATACTCC
AATTGGCGATGGCCCTGTCCTTTTACCAGACAACCATTACCTGTCGACACAATCTGTCCTTTCGAAAGAT
CCCAACGAAAAGCGTGACCACATGGTCCTTCTTGAGTTTGTAACTGCTGCTGGGATTACACATGGCATGG
ATGAGCTCTACAAA
