>Addgene plasmid #59960 | pTHSSd_34 | addgene partial sequence | sequence record 96576 | LacI-R 5'-GGCATACTCTGCGACATCGT-3'
ATTGACTCTCTTCCGGGCGCTATCATGCCATACCGCGAAAGGTTTTGCGCCATTCGATGGCGCGCCGCTT
CGTCAGGCCACATAGCTTTCTTGTTCTGATCGGAACGATCGTTGGCTGTGTTGACAATTAATCATCGGCT
CGTATAATGTGTGGAATTGTGAGCGCTCACAATTCTATGGACTATGTTTCTGTCACCGGATGTGCTTTCC
GGTCTGATGAGTCCGTGAGGACGAAACAGCCTCTACAAATAATTTTGTTTAATCACACAGGAAAGTACTA
GATGAGCAAAGGAGAAGAACTTTTCACTGGAGTTGTCCCAATTCTTGTTGAATTAGATGGTGATGTTAAT
GGGCACAAATTTTCTGTCCGTGGAGAGGGTGAAGGTGATGCTACAAACGGAAAACTCACCCTTAAATTTA
TTTGCACTACTGGAAAACTACCTGTTCCGTGGCCAACACTTGTCACTACTCTGACCTATGGTGTTCAATG
CTTTTCCCGTTATCCGGATCACATGAAACGGCATGACTTTTTCAAGAGTGCCATGCCCGAAGGTTATGTA
CAGGAACGCACTATATCTTTCAAAGATGACGGGACCTACAAGACGCGTGCTGAAGTCAAGTTTGAAGGTG
ATACCCTTGTTAATCGTATCGAGTTAAAGGGTATTGATTTTAAAGAAGATGGAAACATTCTTGGACACAA
ACTCGAGTACAACTTTAACTCACACAATGTATACATCACGGCAGACAAACAAAAGAATGGAATCAAAGCT
AACTTCAAAATTCGCCACAACGTTGAAGATGGTTCCGTTCAACTAGCAGACCATTATCAACAAAATACTC
CAATTGGCGATGGCCCTGTCCTTTTACCAGACAACCATTACCTGTCGACACAATCTGTCCTT
