>Addgene plasmid #59960 | pTHSSd_34 | addgene partial sequence | sequence record 96651 | p15A-F 5'-gattacgcgcagaccaaaac-3'
ACGAAAACTCACGTTAAGGGATTTTGGTCATGAGATTATCAAAAAGGATCTTCACCTAGATCCTTTTAAA
TTAAAAATGAAGTTTTAAATCAATCTAAAGTATATATGAGTAAACTTGGTCTGACAGTTACCAATGCTTA
ATCAGTGAGGCACCTATCTCAGCGATCTGTCTATTTCGTTCATCCATAGTTGCCTGACTCCCCGTCGTGT
AGATAACTACGATACGGGAGGGCTTACCATCTGGCCCCAGTGCTGCAATGATACCGCGAGACCCACGCTC
ACCGGCTCCAGATTTATCAGCAATAAACCAGCCAGCCGGAAGGGCCGAGCGCAGAAGTGGTCCTGCAACT
TTATCCGCATCCATCCAGTCTATTCCATCTCTAGCAGAAATCATCCTTAGCGAAAGCTAAGGATTTTTTT
TATCTGATTACCGCCTTTGAGTGAGCCCCAATGATAACCCCAAGGGAAGTTTTAGTCAAAAGCCTCCGGT
CGGAGGCTTTTGACTTTCTGCTAATCTAACTAACTAACCCTTAGTGACTCCTGCAGCGTTATTTGTAGAG
CTCATCCATGCCATGTGTAATCCCAGCAGCAGTTACAAACTCAAGAAGGACCATGTGGTCACGCTTTTCG
TTGGGATCTTTCGAAAGGACAGATTGTGTCGACAGGTAATGGTTGTCTGGTAAAAGGACAGGGCCATCGC
CAATTGGAGTATTTTGTTGATAATGGTCTGCTAGTTGAACGGAACCATCTTCAACGTTGTGGCGAATT
